Addgene plasmid #209079: piggyBac-rtTA (4th_Gen)-sfGFP-IRES-NGN2-puro (VK_1122)
Purpose: Ngn2 mediated cortical neuron induction, along with sfGFP over-expression
Depositing lab: Vikram Khurana. Depositing organization: Brigham and Women's Hospital. Publication: Rapid iPSC inclusionopathy models shed light on formation, consequence, and molecular subtype of alpha-synuclein inclusions. Lam I, Ndayisaba A, Lewis AJ, Fu Y, Sagredo GT, Kuzkina A, Zaccagnini L, Celikag M, Sandoe J, Sanz RL, Vahdatshoar A, Martin TD, Morshed N, Ichihashi T, Tripathi A, Ramalingam N, Oettgen-Suazo C, Bartels T, Boussouf M, Schabinger M, Hallacli E, Jiang X, Verma A, Tea C, Wang Z, Hakozaki H, Yu X, Hyles K, Park C, Wang X, Theunissen TW, Wang H, Jaenisch R, Lindquist S, Stevens B, Stefanova N, Wenning G, van de Berg WDJ, Luk KC, Sanchez-Pernaute R, Gomez-Esteban JC, Felsky D, Kiyota Y, Sahni N, Yi SS, Chung CY, Stahlberg H, Ferrer I, Schoneberg J, Elledge SJ, Dettmer U, Halliday GM, Bartels T, Khurana V. Neuron. 2024 Sep 4;112(17):2886-2909.e16. doi: 10.1016/j.neuron.2024.06.002. Epub 2024 Jul 29. PubMed 39079530.
Backbone
  Vector backbone: piggyBac-rtTA (4th_Gen)
  Vector type: Mammalian Expression
Growth in bacteria
  Bacterial resistance: Ampicillin, 100 μg/mL
  Growth temperature: 37°C
  Growth strain: DH5alpha
  Copy number: High Copy
Gene/Insert 1
  Gene/Insert name: sfGFP
  Species: Synthetic
  Promoter: TRE4G
  Cloning method: Unknown
  Sequencing primers: 5′ n/a
Gene/Insert 2
  Gene/Insert name: NGN2
  Species: M. musculus (mouse)
  Entrez Gene: Neurog2 (a.k.a. Atoh4, Math4A, bHLHa8, ngn-2, ngn2)
Terms and licenses: Academic/Nonprofit Terms; Industry Terms: Not Available to Industry
Depositor comments: VK_1122 Please visit https://doi.org/10.1101/2022.11.08.515615 for bioRxiv preprint.
How to cite: piggyBac-rtTA (4th_Gen)-sfGFP-IRES-NGN2-puro (VK_1122) was a gift from Vikram Khurana (Addgene plasmid # 209079 ; http://n2t.net/addgene:209079 ; RRID:Addgene_209079)
