[The description below was written by a language model from this plasmid's Addgene catalogue record and pLannotate feature annotations shown in this document.]
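Description:
piggyBac-rtTA (4th_Gen)-sfGFP-IRES-NGN2-puro (VK_1122) is a 15.7 kb all-in-one, doxycycline-inducible mammalian expression plasmid built on a piggyBac transposon backbone. It is intended for stable genomic integration into human pluripotent stem cells when supplied with piggyBac transposase. The transposon terminal repeats themselves were not picked up in the automated annotation. It is maintained in E. coli through a high-copy ColE1/pUC-type origin and an ampicillin resistance gene.

The inducible unit is driven by a Tet-responsive promoter, recorded as TRE4G and detected only as scattered tet-operator/TRE fragments. Downstream, superfolder GFP sits between attB1 and attB2 sites, which marks it as a Gateway-cloned position. An EMCV IRES then directs translation of FLAG-tagged mouse Neurog2 (NGN2), which is joined through a T2A peptide to puromycin N-acetyltransferase. A WPRE and the hGH polyadenylation signal complete the transcript. Doxycycline therefore produces a single mRNA yielding sfGFP, the neurogenic bHLH factor and puromycin resistance, so induced cells can be selected.

On the opposite strand, an hPGK promoter drives blasticidin S deaminase followed by an rtTA3-like reverse Tet transactivator. Its coding region continues into p65 (RELA) and Epstein-Barr virus Rta activation domains, which is presumably the "4th generation" design, and it ends in a bGH poly(A). A separate hPGK-driven HSV thymidine kinase cassette is also annotated; TK is commonly used for negative selection, although the record does not explain its role here.

The stated purpose is NGN2-mediated induction of cortical neurons with concurrent sfGFP overexpression. The associated publication concerns iPSC models of alpha-synuclein inclusions, in which sfGFP alone would plausibly serve as a control, though the record does not say so.
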