Features (pLannotate 1.2.2; 35 found; start..end, strand, type, name):
      1..25      -  protein_bind   attB2: mutant version of attB; recombination site for the Gateway® BP reaction BP Clonase™
    182..644     +  misc_feature   IRES: internal ribosome entry site (IRES) of the encephalomyocarditis virus (EMCV)
    661..681     +  CDS            FLAG (fragment): FLAG® epitope tag, followed by an enterokinase cleavage site
    682..1467    +  CDS            Neurog2: NGN2_MOUSE - Also known as Ath4a, Atoh4, Ngn2. Experimental evidence at protein level: Swiss-Prot protein existence level 1. Transcriptional regulator. Involved in neuronal differentiation. Activates transcription by binding to the E box (5'- CANNTG-3'). From Mus musculus (Mouse).
   1474..1526    +  CDS            T2A (fragment): 2A peptide from Thosea asigna virus capsid protein Eukaryotic ribosomes fail to insert a peptide bond between the Gly and Pro residues, yielding separate polypeptides.
   1534..2133    +  CDS            PuroR: puromycin N-acetyltransferase; pac from Streptomyces alboniger; confers resistance to puromycin
   2134..2722    +  misc_feature   WPRE: woodchuck hepatitis virus posttranscriptional regulatory element
   2737..3213    +  polyA_signal   hGH poly(A) signal: human growth hormone polyadenylation signal
   3790..3918    -  CDS            OR51A4 (fragment): O51A4_HUMAN - Experimental evidence at transcript level: Swiss-Prot protein existence level 2. Odorant receptor. From Homo sapiens (Human).
   4479..4524    +  polyA_signal   hGH poly(A) signal (fragment): human growth hormone polyadenylation signal
   4887..4935    -  polyA_signal   HSV TK poly(A) signal: herpes simplex virus thymidine kinase polyadenylation signal (Cole and Stacy, 1985)
   4980..6107    -  CDS            TK: KITH_HHV1S - Experimental evidence at protein level: Swiss-Prot protein existence level 1. Catalyzes the transfer of the gamma-phospho group of ATP to thymidine to generate dTMP in the salvage pathway of pyrimidine synthesis. The dTMP serves as a substrate for DNA polymerase during viral DNA replication. Allows the virus to be reactivated and to grow in non-proliferative cells lacking a high concentration of phosphorylated nucleic acid precursors. From Human herpesvirus 1 (strain SC16) (HHV-1) (Human herpes simplex virus 1). Used in molecular biology as a selectable marker to identify transfec
   6114..6624    -  promoter       hPGK promoter: human phosphoglycerate kinase 1 promoter
   7318..7336    -  promoter       T3 promoter: promoter for bacteriophage T3 RNA polymerase
   7379..7401    -  protein_bind   lac operator (fragment): The lac repressor binds to the lac operator to inhibit transcription in E. coli. This inhibition can be relieved by adding lactose or isopropyl-β-D-thiogalactopyranoside (IPTG). lac repressor encoded by lacI
   7405..7435    -  promoter       lac promoter: promoter for the E. coli lac operon
   7450..7471    -  protein_bind   CAP binding site: CAP binding activates transcription in the presence of cAMP. E. coli catabolite activator protein
   7484..7576    -  CDS            lacI (fragment): lac repressor; lacI; The lac repressor binds to the lac operator to inhibit transcription in E. coli. This inhibition can be relieved by adding lactose or isopropyl-β-D-thiogalactopyranoside (IPTG).
   7759..8347    -  rep_origin     ori: high-copy-number ColE1/pMB1/pBR322/pUC origin of replication
   8518..9378    -  CDS            AmpR: β-lactamase; bla; confers resistance to ampicillin, carbenicillin, and related antibiotics
   9379..9483    -  promoter       AmpR promoter: bla
   9542..9594    -  misc_feature   bom (fragment): basis of mobility region from pBR322
  10345..10569   -  polyA_signal   bGH poly(A) signal: bovine growth hormone polyadenylation signal
  10598..11167   -  CDS            Rta AD: transcriptional activation domain from the human herpesvirus 4 (Epstein-Barr virus) replication and transcription activator Rta/BRLF1 (Hardwick et al., 1992; Chavez et al., 2015)
  11186..11965   -  CDS            RELA (fragment): TF65_HUMAN - Also known as NFKB3. Experimental evidence at protein level: Swiss-Prot protein existence level 1. NF-kappa-B is a pleiotropic transcription factor present in almost all cell types and is the endpoint of a series of signal transduction events that are initiated by a vast array of stimuli related to many biological processes such as inflammation, immunity, differentiation, cell growth, tumorigenesis and apoptosis. NF-kappa-B is a homo- or heterodimeric complex formed by the Rel-like domain- containing proteins RELA/p65, RELB, NFKB1/p105, NFKB1/p50, REL and NFKB2/p52. The heterodime
  12191..12814   -  CDS            rtTA3 (fragment): reverse tetracycline transactivator 3 activates expression from Tet-responsive promoters in the presence of doxycycline
  12887..13282   -  CDS            BSD: blasticidin S deaminase; Aspergillus terreus BSD; confers resistance to blasticidin
  13292..13802   -  promoter       hPGK promoter: human phosphoglycerate kinase 1 promoter
  14509..14568   +  promoter       TRE3GV promoter (fragment): 3rd-generation Tet-responsive promoter that can be activated by binding of Tet-On® 3G, optimized for retroviral and lentiviral vectors
  14624..14644   +  promoter       tight TRE promoter (fragment): Tet-responsive promoter PTight, consisting of seven tet operator sequences followed by the minimal CMV promoter
  14663..14688   +  promoter       TRE3GV promoter (fragment): 3rd-generation Tet-responsive promoter that can be activated by binding of Tet-On® 3G, optimized for retroviral and lentiviral vectors
  14707..14735   +  promoter       TRE3GV promoter (fragment): 3rd-generation Tet-responsive promoter that can be activated by binding of Tet-On® 3G, optimized for retroviral and lentiviral vectors
  14752..14771   +  promoter       PLtetO-1 promoter (fragment): modified phage lambda PL promoter with tet operator sites (Lutz and Bujard, 1997)
  14892..14916   +  protein_bind   attB1: mutant version of attB; recombination site for the Gateway® BP reaction BP Clonase™
  14970..15680   +  CDS            Superfolder GFP: Superfolder GFP is a basic (constitutively fluorescent) green fluorescent protein published in 2005, derived from Aequorea victoria. It is reported to be a very rapidly-maturing weak dimer.
>Addgene plasmid #209079 | piggyBac-rtTA (4th_Gen)-sfGFP-IRES-NGN2-puro (VK_1122) | addgene full sequence | sequence record 496201 | Addgene Long Read Sequencing Result
ACCCAGCTTTCTTGTACAAAGTGGTTGATCTGCTGGAAGATGGCGATTAGAGAGGTACGAAGATGGCGAT
TAGAGATCCCTCCCCCCCCCCTAACGTTACTGGCCGAAGCCGCTTGGAATAAGGCCGGTGTGCGTTTGTC
TATATGTTATTTTCCACCATATTGCCGTCTTTTGGCAATGTGAGGGCCCGGAAACCTGGCCCTGTCTTCT
TGACGAGCATTCCTAGGGGTCTTTCCCCTCTCGCCAAAGGAATGCAAGGTCTGTTGAATGTCGTGAAGGA
AGCAGTTCCTCTGGAAGCTTCTTGAAGACAAACAACGTCTGTAGCGACCCTTTGCAGGCAGCGGAACCCC
CCACCTGGCGACAGGTGCCTCTGCGGCCAAAAGCCACGTGTATAAGATACACCTGCAAAGGCGGCACAAC
CCCAGTGCCACGTTGTGAGTTGGATAGTTGTGGAAAGAGTCAAATGGCTCTCCTCAAGCGTATTCAACAA
GGGGCTGAAGGATGCCCAGAAGGTACCCCATTGTATGGGATCTGATCTGGGGCCTCGGTGCACATGCTTT
ACATGTGTTTAGTCGAGGTTAAAAAAACGTCTAGGCCCCCCGAACCACGGGGACGTGGTTTTCCTTTGAA
AAACACGATGATAATATGGCCACAATGGACTACAAGGACGACGATGACAAGTTCGTCAAATCTGAGACTC
TGGAGTTGAAGGAGGAAGAGGAGGTACTGATGCTGCTGGGCTCGGCTTCCCCGGCCTCGGCGACCCTGAC
CCCGATGTCCTCCAGCGCGGACGAGGAGGAGGACGAGGAGCTGCGCCGGCCGGGCTCCGCGCGTGGGCAG
CGTGGAGCGGAAGCCGGGCAGGGGGTGCAGGGCAGTCCGGCGTCGGGTGCCGGGGGTTGCCGGCCAGGGC
GGCTGCTGGGCCTGATGCACGAGTGCAAGCGTCGCCCGTCGCGCTCACGGGCCGTCTCCCGAGGTGCCAA
GACGGCGGAGACGGTGCAGCGCATCAAGAAGACCCGCAGGCTCAAGGCCAACAACCGCGAGCGCAACCGC
ATGCACAACCTAAACGCCGCGCTGGACGCGCTGCGCGAGGTGCTGCCCACCTTCCCCGAGGATGCCAAGC
TCACGAAGATCGAGACGCTGCGCTTCGCCCACAATTACATCTGGGCGCTCACCGAGACTCTGCGCCTGGC
GGACCACTGCGCCGGCGCCGGTGGCCTCCAGGGGGCGCTCTTCACGGAGGCGGTGCTCCTGAGCCCGGGA
GCTGCGCTCGGCGCCAGCGGGGACAGCCCTTCTCCACCTTCCTCCTGGAGCTGCACCAACAGCCCGGCGT
CATCCTCCAACTCCACGTCCCCATACAGCTGCACTTTATCGCCCGCTAGCCCCGGGTCAGACGTGGACTA
CTGGCAGCCCCCACCTCCGGAGAAGCATCGTTATGCGCCTCACCTGCCCCTCGCCAGGGACTGTATCTCT
AGAGAGGGCAGGGGAAGTCTTCTAACATGCGGGGACGTGGAGGAAAATCCCGGCCCACTCGAGATGACCG
AGTACAAGCCCACGGTGCGCCTCGCCACCCGCGACGACGTCCCCAGGGCCGTACGCACCCTCGCCGCCGC
GTTCGCCGACTACCCCGCCACGCGCCACACCGTCGATCCGGACCGCCACATCGAGCGGGTCACCGAGCTG
CAAGAACTCTTCCTCACGCGCGTCGGGCTCGACATCGGCAAGGTGTGGGTCGCGGACGACGGCGCCGCGG
TGGCGGTCTGGACCACGCCGGAGAGCGTCGAAGCGGGGGCGGTGTTCGCCGAGATCGGCCCGCGCATGGC
CGAGTTGAGCGGTTCCCGGCTGGCCGCGCAGCAACAGATGGAAGGCCTCCTGGCGCCGCACCGGCCCAAG
GAGCCCGCGTGGTTCCTGGCCACCGTCGGCGTCTCGCCCGACCACCAGGGCAAGGGTCTGGGCAGCGCCG
TCGTGCTCCCCGGAGTGGAGGCGGCCGAGCGCGCCGGGGTGCCCGCCTTCCTGGAGACCTCCGCGCCCCG
CAACCTCCCCTTCTACGAGCGGCTCGGCTTCACCGTCACCGCCGACGTCGAGGTGCCCGAAGGACCGCGC
ACCTGGTGCATGACCCGCAAGCCCGGTGCCTGAAATCAACCTCTGGATTACAAAATTTGTGAAAGATTGA
CTGGTATTCTTAACTATGTTGCTCCTTTTACGCTATGTGGATACGCTGCTTTAATGCCTTTGTATCATGC
TATTGCTTCCCGTATGGCTTTCATTTTCTCCTCCTTGTATAAATCCTGGTTGCTGTCTCTTTATGAGGAG
TTGTGGCCCGTTGTCAGGCAACGTGGCGTGGTGTGCACTGTGTTTGCTGACGCAACCCCCACTGGTTGGG
GCATTGCCACCACCTGTCAGCTCCTTTCCGGGACTTTCGCTTTCCCCCTCCCTATTGCCACGGCGGAACT
CATCGCCGCCTGCCTTGCCCGCTGCTGGACAGGGGCTCGGCTGTTGGGCACTGACAATTCCGTGGTGTTG
TCGGGGAAATCATCGTCCTTTCCTTGGCTGCTCGCCTGTGTTGCCACCTGGATTCTGCGCGGGACGTCCT
TCTGCTACGTCCCTTCGGCCCTCAATCCAGCGGACCTTCCTTCCCGCGGCCTGCTGCCGGCTCTGCGGCC
TCTTCCGCGTCTTCGCCTTCGCCCTCAGACGAGTCGGATCTCCCTTTGGGCCGCCTCCCCGCCTCGAGAG
ATCTACGGGTGGCATCCCTGTGACCCCTCCCCAGTGCCTCTCCTGGCCCTGGAAGTTGCCACTCCAGTGC
CCACCAGCCTTGTCCTAATAAAATTAAGTTGCATCATTTTGTCTGACTAGGTGTCCTTCTATAATATTAT
GGGGTGGAGGGGGGTGGTATGGAGCAAGGGGCAAGTTGGGAAGACAACCTGTAGGGCCTGCGGGGTCTAT
TGGGAACCAAGCTGGAGTGCAGTGGCACAATCTTGGCTCACTGCAATCTCCGCCTCCTGGGTTCAAGCGA
TTCTCCTGCCTCAGCCTCCCGAGTTGTTGGGATTCCAGGCATGCATGACCAGGCTCAGCTAATTTTTGTT
TTTTTGGTAGAGACGGGGTTTCACCATATTGGCCAGGCTGGTCTCCAACTCCTAATCTCAGGTGATCTAC
CCACCTTGGCCTCCCAAATTGCTGGGATTACAGGCGTGAACCACTGCTCCCTTCCCTGTCCTTGTACCTT
AATTAAGTTAACATGCATAGTACTGAGCTCACGGGGACAGCCCCCCCCCCAAAGCCCCCAGGGATGTAAT
TACGTCCCTCCCCCGCTAGGGGGCAGCAGCGAGCCGCCCGGGGCTCCGCTCCGGTCCGGCGCTCCCCCCG
CATCCCCGAGCCGGCAGCGTGCGGGGACAGCCCGGGCACGGGGAAGGTGGCACGGGATCGCTTTCCTCTG
AACGCTTCTCGCTGCTCTTTGAGCCTGCAGACACCTGGGGGGATACGGGGAAAAAGCTTTAGGCTGAAAG
AGAGATTTAGAATGACAGAATCATAGAACGGCCTGGGTTGCAAAGGAGCACAGTGCTCATCCAGATCCAA
CCCCCTGCTATGTGCAGGGTCATCAACCAGCAGCCCAGGCTGCCCAGAGCCACATCCAGCCTGGCCTTGA
ATGCCTGCAGGGATGGGGCATCCACAGCCTCCTTGGGCAACCTGTTCAGTGCGTCACCACCCTCTGGGGG
AAAAACTGCCTCCTCATATCCAACCCAAACCTCCCCTGTCTCAGTGTAAAGCCATTCCCCCTTGTCCTAT
CAAGGGGGAGTTTGCTGTGACATTGTTGGTCTGGGGTGACACATGTTTGCCAATTCAGTGCATCACGGAG
AGGCAGATCTTGGGGATAAGGAAGTGCAGGACAGCATGGACGTGGGACATGCAGGTGTTGAGGGCTCTGG
GACACTCTCCAAGTCACAGCGTTCAGAACAGCCTTAAGGATAAGAAGATAGGATAGAAGGACAAAGAGCA
AGTTAAAACCCAGCATGGAGAGGAGCACAAAAAGGCCACAGACACTGCTGGTCCCTGTGTCTGAGCCTGC
ATGTTTGATGGTGTCTGGATGCAAGCAGAAGGGGTGGAAGAGCTTGCCTGGAGAGATACAGCTGGGTCAG
TAGGACTGGGACAGGCAGCTGGAGAATTGCCATGTAGATGTTCATACAATCGTCAAATCATGAAGGCTGG
AAAAGCCCTCCAAGATCCCCAAGACCAACCCCAACCCACCCACCGTGCCCACTGGCCATGTCCCTCAGTG
CCACATCCCCACAGTTCTTCATCACCTCCAGGGACGGTGACCCCCCCACCTCCGTGGGCAGCTGTGCCAC
TGCAGCACCGCTCTTTGGAGAAGGTAAATCTTGCTAAATCCAGCCCGACCCTCCCCTGGCACAACGTAAG
GCCATTATCTCTCATCCAACTCCAGGACGGAGTCAGTGAGAATATTGTTTAAACATTATAGGCGCGCCAT
TGCTGGGATTACAGGCGTGAACCACTGCTCCCTTCCCTGTCCTTTTAAAAGTTTTGTTACTTTATAGAAG
AAATTTTGAGTTTTTGTTTTTTTTTAATAAATAAATAAACATAAATAAATTGTTTGTTGAATTTATTATT
AGTATGTAAGTGTAAATATAATAAAACTTAATATCTATTCAAATTAATAAATAAACCTCGATATACAGAC
CGATAAAACACATGCGTCAATTTTACGCATGATTATCTTTAACGTACGTCACAATATGATTATCTTTCTA
GGGTTAATCTAGTATACGCGTATGCGGCCGCTGGGGAAAAGGAAGAAACGCGGGCGTATTGGCCCCAATG
GGGTCTCGGTGGGGTATCGACAGAGTGCCAGCCCTGGGACCGAACCCCGCGTTTATGAACAAACGACCCA
ACACCCGTGCGTTTTATTCTGTCTTTTTATTGCCGTCATAGCGCGGGTTCCTTCCGGTATTGTCTCCTTC
CGTGTTTCAGTTAGCCTCCCCCATCTCCCGGGCAAACGTGCGCGCCAGGTCGCAGATCGTCGGTATGGAG
CCTGGGGTGGTGACGTGGGTCTGGATCATCCCGGAGGTAAGTTGCAGCAGGGCGTCCCGGCAGCCGGCGG
GCGATTGGTCGTAATCCAGGATAAAGACGTGCATGGGACGGAGGCGTTTGGCCAAGACGTCCAAGGCCCA
GGCAAACACGTTGTACAGGTCGCCGTTGGGGGCCAGCAACTCGGGGGCCCGAAACAGGGTAAATAACGTG
TCCCCGATATGGGGTCGTGGGCCCGCGTTGCTCTGGGGCTCGGCACCCTGGGGCGGCACGGCCGTCCCCG
AAAGCTGTCCCCAATCCTCCCGCCACGACCCGCCGCCCTGCAGATACCGCACCGTATTGGCAAGCAGCCC
GTAAACGCGGCGAATCGCGGCCAGCATAGCCAGGTCAAGCCGCTCGCCGGGGCGCTGGCGTTTGGCCAGG
CGGTCGATGTGTCTGTCCTCCGGAAGGGCCCCCAACACGATGTTTGTGCCGGGCAAGGTCGGCGGGATGA
GGGCCACGAACGCCAGCACGGCCTGGGGGGTCATGCTGCCCATAAGGTATCGCGCGGCCGGGTAGCACAG
GAGGGCGGCGATGGGATGGCGGTCGAAGATGAGGGTGAGGGCCGGGGGCGGGGCATGTGAGCTCCCAGCC
TCCCCCCCGATATGAGGAGCCAGAACGGCGTCGGTCACGGCATAAGGCATGCCCATTGTTATCTGGGCGC
TTGTCATTACCACCGCCGCGTCCCCGGCCGATATCTCACCCTGGTCAAGGCGGTGTTGTGTGGTGTAGAT
GTTCGCGATTGTCTCGGAAGCCCCCAGCACCCGCCAGTAAGTCATCGGCTCGGGTACGTAGACGATATCG
TCGCGCGAACCCAGGGCCACCAGCAGTTGCGTGGTGGTGGTTTTCCCCATCCCGTGGGGACCGTCTATAT
AAACCCGCAGTAGCGTGGGCATTTTCTGCTCCGGGCGGACTTCCGTGGCTTCTTGCTGCCGGCGAGGGCG
CAACGCCGTACGTCGGTTGCTATGGCCGCGAGAACGCGCAGCCTGGTCGAACGCAGACGCGTGCTGATGG
CCGGGGTACGAAGCCATGGCGGTCTGGGGAGAGAGGTCGGTGATTCGGTCAACGAGGGAGCCGACTGCCG
ACGTGCGCTCCGGAGGCTTGCAGAATGCGGAACACCGCGCGGGCAGGAACAGGGCCCACACTACCGCCCC
ACACCCCGCCTCCCGCACCGCCCCTTCCCGGCCGCTGCTCTCGGCGCGCCCTGCTGAGCAGCCGCTATTG
GCCACAGCCCATCGCGGTCGGCGCGCTGCCATTGCTCCCTGGCGCTGTCCGTCTGCGAGGGTACTAGTGA
GACGTGCGGCTTCCGTTTGTCACGTCCGGCACGCCGCGAACCGCAAGGAACCTTCCCGACTTAGGGGCGG
AGCAGGAAGCGTCGCCGGGGGGCCCACAAGGGTAGCGGCGAAGATCCGGGTGACGCTGCGAACGGACGTG
AAGAATGTGCGAGACCCAGGGTCGGCGCCGCTGCGTTTCCCGGAACCACGCCCAGAGCAGCCGCGTCCCT
GCGCAAACCCAGGGCTGCCTTGGAAAAGGCGCAACCCCAACCCCCCTCCGCGCCTACAGCTCAAGCCACA
TCCGAAGGGGGAGGGAGCCGGGAGCTGCGCGCGGGGCCGCCGGGGGGAGGGGTGGCACCGCCCACGCCGG
GCGGCCACGAAGGGCGGGGCAGCGGGCGCGCGCCCGGCGGGGGGAGGGGCCGCGCGCCGCGCCCGCTGGG
AATTGGGGCCCTAGGGGGAGGGCGGAGGCGCCGACGACCGCGGCACTTACCGTTCGCGGCGTGGCGCCCG
GTGGTCCCCAAGGGGAGGGAAGGGGGAGGCGGGGCGAGGACAGTGACCGGAGTCTCCTCAGCGGTGGCTT
TTCTGCTTGGCAGCCTCAGCGGCTGGCGCCAAAACCGGACTCCGCCCACTTCCTCGCCCCTGCGGTGCGA
GGGTGTGGAATCCTCCAGACGCTGGGGGAGGGGGAGTTGGGAGCTTAAAAACTAGTACCCCTTTGGGACC
ACTTTCAGCAGCGAACTCTCCTGTACACCAGGGGTCAGTTCCACAGACGCGGGCCAGGGGTGGGTCATTG
CGGCGTGAACAATAATTTGACTAGAAGTTGATTCGGGTGTTTCCGGAAGGGGCCGAGTCAATCCGCCGAG
TTGGGGCACGGAAAACAAAAAGGGAAGGCTACTAAGATTTTTCTGGCGGGGGTTATCATTGGCGTAACTG
CAGGGACCACCTCCCTTAATTAATCCAGCTTTTGTTCCCTTTAGTGAGGGTTAATTGCGCGCTTGGCGTA
ATCATGGTCATAGCTGTTTCCTGTGTGAAATTGTTATCCGCTCACAATTCCACACAACATACGAGCCGGA
AGCATAAAGTGTAAAGCCTGGGGTGCCTAATGAGTGAGCTAACTCACATTAATTGCGTTGCGCTCACTGC
CCGCTTTCCAGTCGGGAAACCTGTCGTGCCAGCTGCATTAATGAATCGGCCAACGCGCGGGGAGAGGCGG
TTTGCGTATTGGGCGCTCTTCCGCTTCCTCGCTCACTGACTCGCTGCGCTCGGTCGTTCGGCTGCGGCGA
GCGGTATCAGCTCACTCAAAGGCGGTAATACGGTTATCCACAGAATCAGGGGATAACGCAGGAAAGAACA
TGTGAGCAAAAGGCCAGCAAAAGGCCAGGAACCGTAAAAAGGCCGCGTTGCTGGCGTTTTTCCATAGGCT
CCGCCCCCCTGACGAGCATCACAAAAATCGACGCTCAAGTCAGAGGTGGCGAAACCCGACAGGACTATAA
AGATACCAGGCGTTTCCCCCTGGAAGCTCCCTCGTGCGCTCTCCTGTTCCGACCCTGCCGCTTACCGGAT
ACCTGTCCGCCTTTCTCCCTTCGGGAAGCGTGGCGCTTTCTCATAGCTCACGCTGTAGGTATCTCAGTTC
GGTGTAGGTCGTTCGCTCCAAGCTGGGCTGTGTGCACGAACCCCCCGTTCAGCCCGACCGCTGCGCCTTA
TCCGGTAACTATCGTCTTGAGTCCAACCCGGTAAGACACGACTTATCGCCACTGGCAGCAGCCACTGGTA
ACAGGATTAGCAGAGCGAGGTATGTAGGCGGTGCTACAGAGTTCTTGAAGTGGTGGCCTAACTACGGCTA
CACTAGAAGAACAGTATTTGGTATCTGCGCTCTGCTGAAGCCAGTTACCTTCGGAAAAAGAGTTGGTAGC
TCTTGATCCGGCAAACAAACCACCGCTGGTAGCGGTGGTTTTTTTGTTTGCAAGCAGCAGATTACGCGCA
GAAAAAAAGGATCTCAAGAAGATCCTTTGATCTTTTCTACGGGGTCTGACGCTCAGTGGAACGAAAACTC
ACGTTAAGGGATTTTGGTCATGAGATTATCAAAAAGGATCTTCACCTAGATCCTTTTAAATTAAAAATGA
AGTTTTAAATCAATCTAAAGTATATATGAGTAAACTTGGTCTGACAGTTACCAATGCTTAATCAGTGAGG
CACCTATCTCAGCGATCTGTCTATTTCGTTCATCCATAGTTGCCTGACTCCCCGTCGTGTAGATAACTAC
GATACGGGAGGGCTTACCATCTGGCCCCAGTGCTGCAATGATACCGCGAGACCCACGCTCACCGGCTCCA
GATTTATCAGCAATAAACCAGCCAGCCGGAAGGGCCGAGCGCAGAAGTGGTCCTGCAACTTTATCCGCCT
CCATCCAGTCTATTAATTGTTGCCGGGAAGCTAGAGTAAGTAGTTCGCCAGTTAATAGTTTGCGCAACGT
TGTTGCCATTGCTACAGGCATCGTGGTGTCACGCTCGTCGTTTGGTATGGCTTCATTCAGCTCCGGTTCC
CAACGATCAAGGCGAGTTACATGATCCCCCATGTTGTGCAAAAAAGCGGTTAGCTCCTTCGGTCCTCCGA
TCGTTGTCAGAAGTAAGTTGGCCGCAGTGTTATCACTCATGGTTATGGCAGCACTGCATAATTCTCTTAC
TGTCATGCCATCCGTAAGATGCTTTTCTGTGACTGGTGAGTACTCAACCAAGTCATTCTGAGAATAGTGT
ATGCGGCGACCGAGTTGCTCTTGCCCGGCGTCAATACGGGATAATACCGCGCCACATAGCAGAACTTTAA
AAGTGCTCATCATTGGAAAACGTTCTTCGGGGCGAAAACTCTCAAGGATCTTACCGCTGTTGAGATCCAG
TTCGATGTAACCCACTCGTGCACCCAACTGATCTTCAGCATCTTTTACTTTCACCAGCGTTTCTGGGTGA
GCAAAAACAGGAAGGCAAAATGCCGCAAAAAAGGGAATAAGGGCGACACGGAAATGTTGAATACTCATAC
TCTTCCTTTTTCAATATTATTGAAGCATTTATCAGGGTTATTGTCTCATGAGCGGATACATATTTGAATG
TATTTAGAAAAATAAACAAATAGGGGTTCCGCGCACATTTCCCCGAAAAGTGCCACCTGACGTCGACGGA
TCGGGAGATCTCCCGATCCCCTATGGTGCACTCTCAGTACAATCTGCTCTGATGCCGCATAGTTAAGCCA
GTATCTGCTCCCTGCTTGTGTGTTGGAGGTCGCTGAGTAGTGCGCGAGCAAAATTTAAGCTACAACAAGG
CAAGGCTTGACCGACAATTGCATGAAGAATCTGCTTAGGGTTAGGCGTTTTGCGCTGCTTCGGGGAGATG
GGGGAGGCTAACTGAGCTCTAGATTAACCCTAGAAAGATAGTCTGCGTAAAATTGACGCATGCATTCTTG
AAATATTGCTCTCTCTTTCTAAATAGCGCGAATCCGTCGCTGTGCATTTAGGACATCTCAGTCGCCGCTT
GGAGCTCCCGTGAGGCGTGCTTGTCAATGCGGTAAGTGTCACTGATTTTGAACTATAACGACCGCGTGAG
TCAAAATGACGCATGATTATCTTTTACGTGACTTTTAAGATTTAACTCATACGATAATTATATTGTTATT
TCATGTTCTACTTACGTGATAACTTATTATATATATATTTTCTTGTTATAGATATCACAAATGCTTGTCC
TTCCTTCCTGTAACACAGCCATTAAACCAGGAGCATCGCCCTTCCCCGGCCCTCAGGTAAGAGGACCAAA
TACCGTAGCCGTTTCCAATTTCAGTCCTTTAGCGCCACCTGGTGCTAACTACTCTATCACGCTTTTATCC
AATAACTACCTTTGTAAATTTCCTTTCAAAAGTTCTGGCCGGGCGCGGTGGCTCACGCTTGTAATCCCAG
CACTTTGTGAGGGGTCAGGAGTTCGAGACGATCAACTAGAATGAATGTCGAGACCCATAGAGCCCACCGC
ATCCCCAGCATGCCTGCTATTGTCTTCCCAATCCTCCCCCTTGCTGTCCTGCCCCACCCCACCCCCCAGA
ATAGAATGACACCTACTCAGACAATGCGATGCAATTTCCTCATTTTATTAGGAAAGGACAGTGGGAGTGG
CACCTTCCAGGGTCAAGGAAGGCACGGGGGAGGGGCAAACAACAGATGGCTGGCAACTAGAAGGCACAGT
CGAGGCTGATCAGCGGGTTTAAACTCAAAACAGAGATGTGTCGAAGATGGACAGTCCTGTGCTGATATGC
ATGGCATGCAAGAGGCACTCGTCGTTCAGGAAGGTATCCAGAATCTCGTTCAATTCCGGGGTCAGGGGTG
AGTCCAGGTTCAGATCCTCGGTCATGGACTCAAGTGTGGTTGTCAGCTCATCCAGATGGCCCCTTGGGGG
CGGATGGGAAAGGTCCATTTGGCCACAGATTGCAGCCTCTTCCTTCTGGGGAATCACAGTATCGGCCATC
TCCCGAAGGGCTTTGACAGCCTGGCTCGTCTCTTCATCGGGATCCTCCAACAGGTGACTGGCCTCGGGAG
TCACTGCGGGCGCTGGATCCAGTGGCTGAGGGACTGGTGCCGGGGTCAGTGACCCGACTGGCTCATGTAC
TGGACCGGTTGGTGTTGGTGCGAGGCTGGCGGGGAGTGGGCGGTTGGCCCATGGACTTCCTGGAGGATGA
AATGGCCGGATTCGTTTTGGCTGGCACACCTCGCGGCCCTCAAACACGTCACTAATAGCGGAGCCGGCCT
CAGGCTTCGGCAAAAACATCCCTTCCCTGGAATCCCGGCTGCCGCTGCCAGAGCCCAGCAAGGCTGAGAA
ATCCATATCGGCGATAGAGCTGAAGTCCTCGTCGCCAGACAGCAGTCCATTAGGCAGGCCTGGTGCTCCC
AGAGGGGCAGGAGCTGGATCAGGAGGCCTCTGAGCGCCTGTCACGAGCCGGGTGATGGCCTCGGGGTATT
CCATCAGCATGGGCTCGGTGGTGTGAGGGGCCACAGGGATGCCCTGGTTCAGCAGCTGCTGGAACTCGCT
GTTGTCCACGCTGGCCAGGTCGGTGAACACGGCAGGATCGGTGCTGTTTCCCAGCAGGGCTCCCAGATCC
TCGTCGTCGAACTGCAGCTGCAGCAGAGCTTCAGACAGTGTGCCCTCGCCGGCCTGTGTAGGTTTAGGGG
CTGGTGGAGCCACAGCCTGTGGAGGTCCAGGAGCCAGCACAGGCACGGGTGCTGGTGCCTGAGCCAGTGC
AGACACCATGGCTGGAGCTGGTGCAGGAGCAGGAGCCTGAGGCAGCACCTGAGGAGGGGCTGGAGCCAGA
GCAGAGGCCTGAGAGATCTGGCCGCTGGGGAACACCATGGTAGGGAACTCGTCGTAGTTGATGGTGCTCA
GGCTGCTGGTGAAGGGGTAAGGCTGGGGGGCAGGTTTTGGCACGCTGGCGCTGGATCTGCTGGGCACGGC
GATTCTTCTAGGTGGAGGTCTAGGGTCGGTGGGGCCGCTGAAGGGGGACTTCTTCATGATGCTCTTGAAT
GTCTCGTAGGTCCGCTTCCGCTTTTCCTCGATCCGGTGCCGGTCGTCGGTGTCGGGCAGGTACTGGCTAC
CAACTTTGCGTTTCTTTTTCGGAGATCCGGAACTTCTAGAGTTAATCAGCATGTCCAGGTCGAAATCATC
AAGGGCGTCACTGCCGAGCATGTCGAGGTCAAAGTCATCAAGGGCATCCGAACCAAGCATGTCAAGGTCA
AAATCATCGAGGGCGTCACTTCCCAGCATATCCAGATCAAAATCGTCCAATGCGTCAGCCCGTCCGGAAC
CGCTGGCCTCCGGCCCGCCGCTTTCGCACTTTAGCTGTTTCTCCAGGCCACATATGATTAGTTCCAGGCC
GAAAAGGAAGGCAGGTTCGGCTCCCTGCCGGTCGAACAGCTCAATTGCTTGTTTCAGAAGTGGGGGCATA
GAATCGGTGGTAGGTGTCTCTCTTTCCTCTTTTGCTACTTGATGCTCCTGTTCCTCCAATACGCAGCCCA
GTGTAAAGTGGCCCACGGCGGACAGAGCGTACAGTGCGTTCTCCAGGGAGAAGCCTTGCTGACACAGGAA
CGCGAGCTGATTTTCCAGGGTTTCGTACTGTTTCTCTGTTGGGCGGGTGCCGAGATGCACTTTAGCCCCG
TCGCGATGTGAGAGGAGAGCACAGCGGTATGACTTGGCGTTGTTCCGCAGAAAGTCTTGCCATGACTCGC
CTTCCAGGGGGCAGGAGTGGGTATGATGCCTGTCCAGCATCTCGATTGGCAGGGCATCGAGCAGGGCCCG
CTTGTTCTTCACGTGCCAGTACAGGGTAGGCTGCTCAACTCCCAGCTTTTGAGCGAGTTTCCTTGTCGTC
AGGCCTTCGATACCGACTCCATTGAGTAATTCCAGAGCAGAGTTTATGACTTTGCTCTTGTCCAGTCTAG
ACATAGAACCACCTGGACCAGGGTTTTCTTCAACATCACCACAAGTGAGGAGAGAACCTCTACCTTCGCC
GGATCCGCCCTCCCACACATAACCAGAGGGCAGCAATTCACGAATCCCAACTGCCGTCGGCTGTCCATCA
CTGTCCTTCACTATGGCTTTGATCCCAGGATGCAGATCGAGAAGCACCTGTCGGCACCGTCCGCAGGGGC
TCAAGATGCCCCTGTTCTCATTTCCGATCGCGACGATACAAGTCAGGTTGCCAGCTGCCGCAGCAGCAGC
AGTGCCCAGCACCACGAGTTCTGCACAAGGTCCCCCAGTAAAATGATATACATTGACACCAGTGAAGATG
CGGCCGTCGCTAGAGAGAGCTGCGCTGGCGACGCTGTAGTCTTCAGAGATGGGGATGCTGTTGATTGTAG
CCGTTGCTCTTTCAATGAGGGTGGATTCTTCTTGAGACAAAGGCTTGGCCATGGTGAATTGCTGGGGAGA
GAGGTCGGTGATTCGGTCAACGAGGGAGCCGACTGCCGACGTGCGCTCCGGAGGCTTGCAGAATGCGGAA
CACCGCGCGGGCAGGAACAGGGCCCACACTACCGCCCCACACCCCGCCTCCCGCACCGCCCCTTCCCGGC
CGCTGCTCTCGGCGCGCCCTGCTGAGCAGCCGCTATTGGCCACAGCCCATCGCGGTCGGCGCGCTGCCAT
TGCTCCCTGGCGCTGTCCGTCTGCGAGGGTACTAGTGAGACGTGCGGCTTCCGTTTGTCACGTCCGGCAC
GCCGCGAACCGCAAGGAACCTTCCCGACTTAGGGGCGGAGCAGGAAGCGTCGCCGGGGGGCCCACAAGGG
TAGCGGCGAAGATCCGGGTGACGCTGCGAACGGACGTGAAGAATGTGCGAGACCCAGGGTCGGCGCCGCT
GCGTTTCCCGGAACCACGCCCAGAGCAGCCGCGTCCCTGCGCAAACCCAGGGCTGCCTTGGAAAAGGCGC
AACCCCAACCCCGGGGAGGTGGTCCCTGCAGTTACGCCAATGATAACCCCCGCCAGAAAAATCTTAGTAG
CCTTCCCTTTTTGTTTTCCGTGCCCCAACTCGGCGGATTGACTCGGCCCCTTCCGGAAACACCCGAATCA
ACTTCTAGTCAAATTATTGTTCACGCCGCAATGACCCACCCCTGGCCCGCGTCTGTGGAACTGACCCCTG
GTGTACAGGAGAGTTCGCTGCTGAAAGTGGTCCCAAAGGGGTACTAGTTTTTAAGCTCCCAACTCCCCCT
CCCCCAGCGTCTGGAGGATTCCACACCCTCGCACCGCAGGGGCGAGGAAGTGGGCGGAGTCCGGTTTTGG
CGCCAGCCGCTGAGGCTGCCAAGCAGAAAAGCCACCGCTGAGGAGACTCCGGTCACTGTCCTCGCCCCGC
CTCCCCCTTCCCTCCCCTTGGGGACCACCGGGCGCCACGCCGCGAACGGTAAGTGCCGCGGTCGTCGGCG
CCTCCGCCCTCCCCCTAGGGCCCCAATTCCCAGCGGGCGCGGCGCGCGGCCCCTCCCCCCGCCGGGCGCG
CGCCCGCTGCCCCGCCCTTCGTGGCCGCCCGGCGTGGGCGGTGCCACCCCTCCCCCCGGCGGCCCCGCGC
GCAGCTCCCGGCTCCCTCCCCCTTCGGATGTGGCTTGAGCTGTAGGCGCGGAGGCTAGCTGGGGATCTGG
TGGGCTCTATTGGTAGACTTTAGTCCCTATCAGTGATAGAGAAGGTATCTCCAGTTTACTCCCTATCAGT
GATAGAGACATCCATGGAATCAACTTCAGCTTTATGAGTAAGAAGCCCTATAGGATGTGGCTTTCCCTAT
CAGTGATAGAGAACTAATGATAAGACCACTGCACTTTAGTCCCTATCAGTGATAGAGATGAGATCTTCTG
GTGTACAGGAGTTTTCTCCCTATCAGTGATAGAGAGTCTGTGTGCCATTTGATCCCTATCAGTGATAGAG
ACTGTATTTCCAGGTAGGCCTGTACAGTGGGAGGCCTATATAAGCAGAGCTCCTTTAGTGAACCCTCAGA
TGGCCAGAGATAAGAGAGAAAAGAAGAGTAAGAAGAAATATAAGAGCCACCACAAGTTTGTACAAAAAAG
CAGGCTTCGCCGCCATGCAGAGCACCGTGCCCAGAGCCAGGGACCCACCTGTGGCCACCAGCAAAGGCGA
GGAACTCTTTACGGGGGTAGTACCGATTCTTGTGGAGTTGGACGGTGATGTCAATGGTCACAAGTTTTCT
GTCCGAGGCGAAGGGGAGGGCGATGCGACCAATGGTAAGCTTACATTGAAGTTCATTTGTACGACAGGCA
AGCTGCCAGTACCTTGGCCAACGTTGGTGACGACACTTACATACGGAGTACAGTGCTTCAGCCGCTATCC
TGATCACATGAAACGACATGATTTTTTTAAATCCGCAATGCCCGAAGGGTACGTGCAGGAACGGACAATT
TCCTTTAAAGACGACGGGACATATAAGACAAGGGCGGAGGTGAAGTTTGAAGGCGACACTCTTGTGAATA
GGATAGAACTCAAAGGCATTGATTTTAAAGAAGATGGGAACATTTTGGGTCATAAGCTTGAGTATAACTT
CAATTCCCACAACGTCTACATAACAGCCGACAAACAAAAAAACGGAATAAAAGCAAACTTCAAAATTAGG
CATAACGTTGAGGATGGTTCCGTCCAGCTCGCCGATCATTATCAGCAGAATACGCCTATTGGAGATGGGC
CGGTTCTCCTCCCCGATAATCACTATCTGAGTACCCAGAGTGTGCTTTCTAAAGATCCCAACGAAAAGCG
CGATCATATGGTTCTCCTCGAATTTGTCACTGCAGCAGGGATTACCCATGGTATGGACGAATTGTATAAA
TGAA
